Addgene plasmid #127854: HM3C NaVAe1_p pET24b
Purpose: Bacterial expression vector for NaVAe1 bacterial sodium channel residues 143-288. It expresses HIStag-MBP-3C-channel protein.
Depositing lab: Dan Minor. Depositing organization: University of California, San Francisco (UCSF). Publication: Unfolding of a Temperature-Sensitive Domain Controls Voltage-Gated Channel Activation. Arrigoni C, Rohaim A, Shaya D, Findeisen F, Stein RA, Nurva SR, Mishra S, Mchaourab HS, Minor DL Jr. Cell. 2016 Feb 25;164(5):922-36. doi: 10.1016/j.cell.2016.02.001. PubMed 26919429.
Backbone
  Vector backbone: pET24b
  Backbone manufacturer: Novagen
  Vector type: Bacterial Expression
Growth in bacteria
  Bacterial resistance: Kanamycin, 50 μg/mL
  Growth temperature: 37°C
  Growth strain: DH5alpha
  Copy number: Low Copy
Gene/Insert
  Gene/Insert name: NaVAe1p
  Species: Alkalilimnicola ehrlichii
  GenBank ID: CP000453.1
  Tag / fusion protein: His; MBP; 3C Cleavage site
  Cloning method: Ligation Independent Cloning
  Sequencing primers: 5′ T7 Forward; 3′ T7 Reverse
Terms and licenses: Academic/Nonprofit Terms; Industry Terms: Not Available to Industry
How to cite: HM3C NaVAe1_p pET24b was a gift from Dan Minor (Addgene plasmid # 127854 ; http://n2t.net/addgene:127854 ; RRID:Addgene_127854)
