[The description below was written by a language model from this plasmid's Addgene catalogue record and pLannotate feature annotations shown in this document.]
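Description:
HM3C NaVAe1_p pET24b is a bacterial expression plasmid built on the Novagen pET24b backbone for producing a fragment of NaVAe1, the voltage-gated sodium channel of the bacterium Alkalilimnicola ehrlichii. The insert, NaVAe1p, covers residues 143-288 of the channel and was introduced by ligation-independent cloning. The plasmid is selected with kanamycin through an aph(3')-Ia (KanR) gene. It replicates from a ColE1/pBR322-type origin accompanied by the rop gene and bom region, which fits its catalogue listing as low copy. An f1 phage origin is also present, and the short tetracycline-resistance and AmpR promoter fragments in the annotation are backbone remnants rather than functional markers.

Expression follows the standard pET arrangement. A T7 promoter with an adjacent lac operator and the T7 gene 10 ribosome binding site drives the open reading frame, and a T7 terminator closes it. The plasmid-borne lacI gene supplies repressor, so transcription stays low until IPTG is added in a host that provides T7 RNA polymerase. The encoded protein begins with a 6xHis tag, followed by a cytosolic maltose binding protein lacking its signal sequence, a 3C protease cleavage site and then the channel segment. The automated feature table does not annotate the 3C site or the channel coding sequence, which presumably occupy the unannotated interval between MBP and the downstream vector elements. A vector-derived His-tag sequence lies after this interval, but the record does not say whether it is translated. The His-MBP module supports affinity purification and solubility, and 3C cleavage releases the channel fragment. The associated study concerns a temperature-sensitive domain that controls voltage-gated channel activation.
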