Features (pLannotate 1.2.2; 20 found; start..end, strand, type, name):
    133..151     +  promoter       T7 promoter: promoter for bacteriophage T7 RNA polymerase
    152..176     +  protein_bind   lac operator: The lac repressor binds to the lac operator to inhibit transcription in E. coli. This inhibition can be relieved by adding lactose or isopropyl-β-D-thiogalactopyranoside (IPTG). lac repressor encoded by lacI
    191..213     +  RBS            RBS: efficient ribosome binding site from bacteriophage T7 gene 10 (Olins and Rangwala, 1989)
    233..250     +  CDS            6xHis: 6xHis affinity tag
    260..1360    +  CDS            MBP: maltose binding protein from E. coli; malE (mutated); This version of the gene does not encode a signal sequence, so MBP will remain in the cytosol.
   1973..1990    +  CDS            9xHis (fragment): 9xHis affinity tag
   2000..2049    +  CDS            SET1 (fragment): solubility-enhancement tag derived from T7 phage gene 10B
   2057..2104    +  terminator     T7 terminator: transcription terminator for bacteriophage T7 RNA polymerase
   2141..2569    +  rep_origin     f1 ori (sequence partly withheld): f1 bacteriophage origin of replication; arrow indicates direction of (+) strand synthesis
   2622..2679    +  promoter       AmpR promoter (fragment): bla
   2688..3503    -  CDS            KanR: aminoglycoside phosphotransferase; aph(3')-Ia; confers resistance to kanamycin in bacteria or G418 (Geneticin®) in eukaryotes
   3625..4213    +  rep_origin     ori: high-copy-number ColE1/pMB1/pBR322/pUC origin of replication
   4399..4538    -  misc_feature   bom: basis of mobility region from pBR322
   4640..4831    -  CDS            rop: Rop protein, which maintains plasmids at low copy number; rop
   4848..5228    +  CDS            YPB1_ECOLX: Protein predicted: Swiss-Prot protein existence level 4. From Escherichia coli.
   5300..5591    -  CDS            TcR (fragment): tetracycline efflux protein; tet; confers resistance to tetracycline
   5606..5627    -  protein_bind   CAP binding site: CAP binding activates transcription in the presence of cAMP. E. coli catabolite activator protein
   5640..6722    -  CDS            lacI: lac repressor; lacI; The lac repressor binds to the lac operator to inhibit transcription in E. coli. This inhibition can be relieved by adding lactose or isopropyl-β-D-thiogalactopyranoside (IPTG).
   6723..6800    -  promoter       lacI promoter: lacI
   6808..111     -  CDS            TcR (fragment) (across the origin): tetracycline efflux protein; tet; confers resistance to tetracycline
>Addgene plasmid #127854 | HM3C NaVAe1_p pET24b | addgene full sequence | sequence record 262665 | Addgene NGS Result
CCGAAGTGGCGAGCCCGATCTTCCCCATCGGTGATGTCGGCGATATAGGCGCCAGCAACCGCACCTGTGG
CGCCGGTGATGCCGGCCACGATGCGTCCGGCGTAGAGGATCGAGATCTCGATCCCGCGAAATTAATACGA
CTCACTATAGGGGAATTGTGAGCGGATAACAATTCCCCTCTAGAAATAATTTTGTTTAACTTTAAGAAGG
AGATATACATATGGGTTCTTCTCACCATCACCATCACCATGGTTCTTCTATGAAAATCGAAGAAGGTAAA
CTGGTAATCTGGATTAACGGCGATAAAGGCTATAACGGTCTCGCTGAAGTCGGTAAGAAATTCGAGAAAG
ATACCGGAATTAAAGTCACCGTTGAGCATCCGGATAAACTGGAAGAGAAATTCCCACAGGTTGCGGCAAC
TGGCGATGGCCCTGACATTATCTTCTGGGCACACGACCGCTTTGGTGGCTACGCTCAATCTGGCCTGTTG
GCTGAAATCACCCCGGACAAAGCGTTCCAGGACAAGCTGTATCCGTTTACCTGGGATGCCGTACGTTACA
ACGGCAAGCTGATTGCTTACCCGATCGCTGTTGAAGCGTTATCGCTGATTTATAACAAAGATCTGCTGCC
GAACCCGCCAAAAACCTGGGAAGAGATCCCGGCGCTGGATAAAGAACTGAAAGCGAAAGGTAAGAGCGCG
CTGATGTTCAACCTGCAAGAACCGTACTTCACCTGGCCGCTGATTGCTGCTGACGGGGGTTATGCGTTCA
AGTATGAAAACGGCAAGTACGACATTAAAGACGTGGGCGTGGATAACGCTGGCGCGAAAGCGGGTCTGAC
CTTCCTGGTTGACCTGATTAAAAACAAACACATGAATGCAGACACCGATTACTCCATCGCAGAAGCTGCC
TTTAATAAAGGCGAAACAGCGATGACCATCAACGGCCCGTGGGCATGGTCCAACATCGACACCAGCAAAG
TGAATTATGGTGTAACGGTACTGCCGACCTTCAAGGGTCAACCATCCAAACCGTTCGTTGGCGTGCTGAG
CGCAGGTATTAACGCCGCCAGTCCGAACAAAGAGCTGGCAAAAGAGTTCCTCGAAAACTATCTGCTGACT
GATGAAGGTCTGGAAGCGGTTAATAAAGACAAACCGCTGGGTGCCGTAGCGCTGAAGTCTTACGAGGAAG
AGTTGGCGAAAGATCCACGTATTGCCGCCACTATGGAAAACGCCCAGAAAGGTGAAATCATGCCGAACAT
CCCGCAGATGTCCGCTTTCTGGTATGCCGTGCGTACTGCGGTGATCAACGCCGCCAGCGGTCGTCAGACT
GTCGATGAAGCCCTGAAAGACGCGCAGACTAATTCGAGCTCGAACAACAACAACAATAACAATAACAACA
ACGAATTCTCCATCGATGGCGGATCTTTGGAAGTTTTGTTTCAAGGACCGAGCAGCCCCTCCTTGCTCCG
CGCCATCCCGGGGATCGCCTGGATCGCCCTGCTGCTGTTGGTGATCTTCTACGTGTTCGCGGTGATGGGG
ACGAAGCTCTTTGCCCAGAGCTTCCCGGAGTGGTTCGGCACCCTCGGGGCCAGCATGTACACGCTGTTCC
AGGTGATGACCCTGGAGAGCTGGTCCATGGGCATCGCCCGCCCGGTGATCGAGGCCTACCCCTGGGCCTG
GATCTATTTCGTAAGCTTTATCCTGGTCTCCTCCTTCACGGTGCTGAACCTGTTCATCGGCATCATCATC
GAGAGCATGCAATCCGCCCACTGGGAGGCGGAGGACGCCAAGCGGATCGAGCAGGAGCAGCGGGCCCACG
ACGAGCGCCTGGAGATGCTGCAGTTGATCCGCGATCTCAGCAGCAAGGTCGACCGGCTGGAACGTCGCTC
CGGCAAGCGGTAATAAGGGTTGGTTCCCCGTGGTAGCGGCGGCCGCTCGGTCGACTGCTGTGGTCCATGC
TGTTAACTCGAGCACCACCACCACCACCACTGAGATCCGGCTGCTAACAAAGCCCGAAAGGAAGCTGAGT
TGGCTGCTGCCACCGCTGAGCAATAACTAGCATAACCCCTTGGGGCCTCTAAACGGGTCTTGAGGGGTTT
TTTGCTGAAAGGAGGAACTATATCCGGATTGGCGAATGGG
[124 nt withheld, positions 2141-2264]
C
[91 nt withheld, positions 2266-2356]
A
[49 nt withheld, positions 2358-2406]
CCTTTGACGTTGGAGTCCACGTTCTTT
[37 nt withheld, positions 2434-2470]
ACCCTATCTCGGTCTATTCTTTTGATTTATAAGGGATTTTGCCGATTTCGGCCTATTGGTTAAAAAATGA
GCTGATTTAACAAAAATTTAACGCGAATTTTAACAAAATATTAACGCTTACAATTTAGGTGGCACTTTTC
GGGGAAATGTGCGCGGAACCCCTATTTGTTTATTTTTCTAAATACATTCAAATATGTATCCGCTCATGAA
TTAATTCTTAGAAAAACTCATCGAGCATCAAATGAAACTGCAATTTATTCATATCAGGATTATCAATACC
ATATTTTTGAAAAAGCCGTTTCTGTAATGAAGGAGAAAACTCACCGAGGCAGTTCCATAGGATGGCAAGA
TCCTGGTATCGGTCTGCGATTCCGACTCGTCCAACATCAATACAACCTATTAATTTCCCCTCGTCAAAAA
TAAGGTTATCAAGTGAGAAATCACCATGAGTGACGACTGAATCCGGTGAGAATGGCAAAAGTTTATGCAT
TTCTTTCCAGACTTGTTCAACAGGCCAGCCATTACGCTCGTCATCAAAATCACTCGCATCAACCAAACCG
TTATTCATTCGTGATTGCGCCTGAGCGAGACGAAATACGCGATCGCTGTTAAAAGGACAATTACAAACAG
GAATCGAATGCAACCGGCGCAGGAACACTGCCAGCGCATCAACAATATTTTCACCTGAATCAGGATATTC
TTCTAATACCTGGAATGCTGTTTTCCCAGGGATCGCAGTGGTGAGTAACCATGCATCATCAGGAGTACGG
ATAAAATGCTTGATGGTCGGAAGAGGCATAAATTCCGTCAGCCAGTTTAGTCTGACCATCTCATCTGTAA
CATCATTGGCAACGCTACCTTTGCCATGTTTCAGAAACAACTCTGGCGCATCGGGCTTCCCATACAATCG
ATAGATTGTCGCACCTGATTGCCCGACATTATCGCGAGCCCATTTATACCCATATAAATCAGCATCCATG
TTGGAATTTAATCGCGGCCTAGAGCAAGACGTTTCCCGTTGAATATGGCTCATAACACCCCTTGTATTAC
TGTTTATGTAAGCAGACAGTTTTATTGTTCATGACCAAAATCCCTTAACGTGAGTTTTCGTTCCACTGAG
CGTCAGACCCCGTAGAAAAGATCAAAGGATCTTCTTGAGATCCTTTTTTTCTGCGCGTAATCTGCTGCTT
GCAAACAAAAAAACCACCGCTACCAGCGGTGGTTTGTTTGCCGGATCAAGAGCTACCAACTCTTTTTCCG
AAGGTAACTGGCTTCAGCAGAGCGCAGATACCAAATACTGTCCTTCTAGTGTAGCCGTAGTTAGGCCACC
ACTTCAAGAACTCTGTAGCACCGCCTACATACCTCGCTCTGCTAATCCTGTTACCAGTGGCTGCTGCCAG
TGGCGATAAGTCGTGTCTTACCGGGTTGGACTCAAGACGATAGTTACCGGATAAGGCGCAGCGGTCGGGC
TGAACGGGGGGTTCGTGCACACAGCCCAGCTTGGAGCGAACGACCTACACCGAACTGAGATACCTACAGC
GTGAGCTATGAGAAAGCGCCACGCTTCCCGAAGGGAGAAAGGCGGACAGGTATCCGGTAAGCGGCAGGGT
CGGAACAGGAGAGCGCACGAGGGAGCTTCCAGGGGGAAACGCCTGGTATCTTTATAGTCCTGTCGGGTTT
CGCCACCTCTGACTTGAGCGTCGATTTTTGTGATGCTCGTCAGGGGGGCGGAGCCTATGGAAAAACGCCA
GCAACGCGGCCTTTTTACGGTTCCTGGCCTTTTGCTGGCCTTTTGCTCACATGTTCTTTCCTGCGTTATC
CCCTGATTCTGTGGATAACCGTATTACCGCCTTTGAGTGAGCTGATACCGCTCGCCGCAGCCGAACGACC
GAGCGCAGCGAGTCAGTGAGCGAGGAAGCGGAAGAGCGCCTGATGCGGTATTTTCTCCTTACGCATCTGT
GCGGTATTTCACACCGCAATGGTGCACTCTCAGTACAATCTGCTCTGATGCCGCATAGTTAAGCCAGTAT
ACACTCCGCTATCGCTACGTGACTGGGTCATGGCTGCGCCCCGACACCCGCCAACACCCGCTGACGCGCC
CTGACGGGCTTGTCTGCTCCCGGCATCCGCTTACAGACAAGCTGTGACCGTCTCCGGGAGCTGCATGTGT
CAGAGGTTTTCACCGTCATCACCGAAACGCGCGAGGCAGCTGCGGTAAAGCTCATCAGCGTGGTCGTGAA
GCGATTCACAGATGTCTGCCTGTTCATCCGCGTCCAGCTCGTTGAGTTTCTCCAGAAGCGTTAATGTCTG
GCTTCTGATAAAGCGGGCCATGTTAAGGGCGGTTTTTTCCTGTTTGGTCACTGATGCCTCCGTGTAAGGG
GGATTTCTGTTCATGGGGGTAATGATACCGATGAAACGAGAGAGGATGCTCACGATACGGGTTACTGATG
ATGAACATGCCCGGTTACTGGAACGTTGTGAGGGTAAACAACTGGCGGTATGGATGCGGCGGGACCAGAG
AAAAATCACTCAGGGTCAATGCCAGCGCTTCGTTAATACAGATGTAGGTGTTCCACAGGGTAGCCAGCAG
CATCCTGCGATGCAGATCCGGAACATAATGGTGCAGGGCGCTGACTTCCGCGTTTCCAGACTTTACGAAA
CACGGAAACCGAAGACCATTCATGTTGTTGCTCAGGTCGCAGACGTTTTGCAGCAGCAGTCGCTTCACGT
TCGCTCGCGTATCGGTGATTCATTCTGCTAACCAGTAAGGCAACCCCGCCAGCCTAGCCGGGTCCTCAAC
GACAGGAGCACGATCATGCGCACCCGTGGGGCCGCCATGCCGGCGATAATGGCCTGCTTCTCGCCGAAAC
GTTTGGTGGCGGGACCAGTGACGAAGGCTTGAGCGAGGGCGTGCAAGATTCCGAATACCGCAAGCGACAG
GCCGATCATCGTCGCGCTCCAGCGAAAGCGGTCCTCGCCGAAAATGACCCAGAGCGCTGCCGGCACCTGT
CCTACGAGTTGCATGATAAAGAAGACAGTCATAAGTGCGGCGACGATAGTCATGCCCCGCGCCCACCGGA
AGGAGCTGACTGGGTTGAAGGCTCTCAAGGGCATCGGTCGAGATCCCGGTGCCTAATGAGTGAGCTAACT
TACATTAATTGCGTTGCGCTCACTGCCCGCTTTCCAGTCGGGAAACCTGTCGTGCCAGCTGCATTAATGA
ATCGGCCAACGCGCGGGGAGAGGCGGTTTGCGTATTGGGCGCCAGGGTGGTTTTTCTTTTCACCAGTGAG
ACGGGCAACAGCTGATTGCCCTTCACCGCCTGGCCCTGAGAGAGTTGCAGCAAGCGGTCCACGCTGGTTT
GCCCCAGCAGGCGAAAATCCTGTTTGATGGTGGTTAACGGCGGGATATAACATGAGCTGTCTTCGGTATC
GTCGTATCCCACTACCGAGATATCCGCACCAACGCGCAGCCCGGACTCGGTAATGGCGCGCATTGCGCCC
AGCGCCATCTGATCGTTGGCAACCAGCATCGCAGTGGGAACGATGCCCTCATTCAGCATTTGCATGGTTT
GTTGAAAACCGGACATGGCACTCCAGTCGCCTTCCCGTTCCGCTATCGGCTGAATTTGATTGCGAGTGAG
ATATTTATGCCAGCCAGCCAGACGCAGACGCGCCGAGACAGAACTTAATGGGCCCGCTAACAGCGCGATT
TGCTGGTGACCCAATGCGACCAGATGCTCCACGCCCAGTCGCGTACCGTCTTCATGGGAGAAAATAATAC
TGTTGATGGGTGTCTGGTCAGAGACATCAAGAAATAACGCCGGAACATTAGTGCAGGCAGCTTCCACAGC
AATGGCATCCTGGTCATCCAGCGGATAGTTAATGATCAGCCCACTGACGCGTTGCGCGAGAAGATTGTGC
ACCGCCGCTTTACAGGCTTCGACGCCGCTTCGTTCTACCATCGACACCACCACGCTGGCACCCAGTTGAT
CGGCGCGAGATTTAATCGCCGCGACAATTTGCGACGGCGCGTGCAGGGCCAGACTGGAGGTGGCAACGCC
AATCAGCAACGACTGTTTGCCCGCCAGTTGTTGTGCCACGCGGTTGGGAATGTAATTCAGCTCCGCCATC
GCCGCTTCCACTTTTTCCCGCGTTTTCGCAGAAACGTGGCTGGCCTGGTTCACCACGCGGGAAACGGTCT
GATAAGAGACACCGGCATACTCTGCGACATCGTATAACGTTACTGGTTTCACATTCACCACCCTGAATTG
ACTCTCTTCCGGGCGCTATCATGCCATACCGCGAAAGGTTTTGCGCCATTCGATGGTGTCCGGGATCTCG
ACGCTCTCCCTTATGCGACTCCTGCATTAGGAAGCAGCCCAGTAGTAGGTTGAGGCCGTTGAGCACCGCC
GCCGCAAGGAATGGTGCATGCAAGGAGATGGCGCCCAACAGTCCCCCGGCCACGGGGCCTGCCACCATAC
CCACGCCGAAACAAGCGCTCATGAGC
